>Addgene plasmid #175483 | SDCBPA-c011 | addgene full sequence | sequence record 353170 | Addgene NGS Result
CTAGAAATAATTTTGTTTAACTTTAAGAAGGAGATATACATATGCACCATCATCATCATCATTCTTCTGG
TGTAGATCTGGGTACCGAGAACCTGTACTTCCAATCCATGGCAGAAATTAAGCAAGGGATTCGTGAAGTC
ATTTTGTGTAAGGATCAAGATGGAAAAATTGGACTCAGGCTTAAATCAATAGATAATGGTATATTTGTTC
AGCTAGTCCAGGCTAATTCTCCAGCCTCATTGGTTGGTCTGAGATTTGGGGACCAAGTACTTCAGATCAA
TGGTGAAAACTGTGCAGGATGGAGCTCTGATAAAGCGCACAAGGTGCTCAAACAGGCTTTTGGAGAGAAG
ATTACCATGACCATTCGTGACAGGCCCTTTGAACGGACGATTACCATGCATAAGGATAGCACTGGACATG
TTGGTTTTATCTTTAAAAATGGAAAAATAACATCCATAGTGAAAGATAGCTCTGCAGCCAGAAATGGTCT
TCTCACGGAACATAACATCTGTGAAATCAATGGACAGAATGTCATTGGATTGAAGGACTCTCAAATTGCA
GACATACTGTCAACATCTGGGACTGTAGTTACTATTACAATCATGCCTGCTTTTATCTTTTGACAGTAAA
GGTGGATACGGATCCGAATTCGAGCTCCGTCGACAAGCTTGCGGCCGCACTCGAGCACCACCACCACCAC
CACTGAGATCCGGCTGCTAACAAAGCCCGAAAGGAAGCTGAGTTGGCTGCTGCCACCGCTGAGCAATAAC
TAGCATAACCCCTTGGGGCCTCTAAACGGGTCTTGAGGGGTTTTTTGCTGAAAGGAGGAACTATATCCGG
ATTGGCGAATGGG
[124 nt withheld, positions 854-977]
C
[91 nt withheld, positions 979-1069]
A
[49 nt withheld, positions 1071-1119]
CCTTTGACGTTGGAGTCCACGTTCTTT
[37 nt withheld, positions 1147-1183]
ACCCTATCTCGGTCTATTCTTTTGATTTATAAGGGATTTTGCCGATTTCGGCCTATTGGTTAAAAAATGA
GCTGATTTAACAAAAATTTAACGCGAATTTTAACAAAATATTAACGCTTACAATTTAGGTGGCACTTTTC
GGGGAAATGTGCGCGGAACCCCTATTTGTTTATTTTTCTAAATACATTCAAATATGTATCCGCTCATGAA
TTAATTCTTAGAAAAACTCATCGAGCATCAAATGAAACTGCAATTTATTCATATCAGGATTATCAATACC
ATATTTTTGAAAAAGCCGTTTCTGTAATGAAGGAGAAAACTCACCGAGGCAGTTCCATAGGATGGCAAGA
TCCTGGTATCGGTCTGCGATTCCGACTCGTCCAACATCAATACAACCTATTAATTTCCCCTCGTCAAAAA
TAAGGTTATCAAGTGAGAAATCACCATGAGTGACGACTGAATCCGGTGAGAATGGCAAAAGTTTATGCAT
TTCTTTCCAGACTTGTTCAACAGGCCAGCCATTACGCTCGTCATCAAAATCACTCGCATCAACCAAACCG
TTATTCATTCGTGATTGCGCCTGAGCGAGACGAAATACGCGATCGCTGTTAAAAGGACAATTACAAACAG
GAATCGAATGCAACCGGCGCAGGAACACTGCCAGCGCATCAACAATATTTTCACCTGAATCAGGATATTC
TTCTAATACCTGGAATGCTGTTTTCCCGGGGATCGCAGTGGTGAGTAACCATGCATCATCAGGAGTACGG
ATAAAATGCTTGATGGTCGGAAGAGGCATAAATTCCGTCAGCCAGTTTAGTCTGACCATCTCATCTGTAA
CATCATTGGCAACGCTACCTTTGCCATGTTTCAGAAACAACTCTGGCGCATCGGGCTTCCCATACAATCG
ATAGATTGTCGCACCTGATTGCCCGACATTATCGCGAGCCCATTTATACCCATATAAATCAGCATCCATG
TTGGAATTTAATCGCGGCCTAGAGCAAGACGTTTCCCGTTGAATATGGCTCATAACACCCCTTGTATTAC
TGTTTATGTAAGCAGACAGTTTTATTGTTCATGACCAAAATCCCTTAACGTGAGTTTTCGTTCCACTGAG
CGTCAGACCCCGTAGAAAAGATCAAAGGATCTTCTTGAGATCCTTTTTTTCTGCGCGTAATCTGCTGCTT
GCAAACAAAAAAACCACCGCTACCAGCGGTGGTTTGTTTGCCGGATCAAGAGCTACCAACTCTTTTTCCG
AAGGTAACTGGCTTCAGCAGAGCGCAGATACCAAATACTGTCCTTCTAGTGTAGCCGTAGTTAGGCCACC
ACTTCAAGAACTCTGTAGCACCGCCTACATACCTCGCTCTGCTAATCCTGTTACCAGTGGCTGCTGCCAG
TGGCGATAAGTCGTGTCTTACCGGGTTGGACTCAAGACGATAGTTACCGGATAAGGCGCAGCGGTCGGGC
TGAACGGGGGGTTCGTGCACACAGCCCAGCTTGGAGCGAACGACCTACACCGAACTGAGATACCTACAGC
GTGAGCTATGAGAAAGCGCCACGCTTCCCGAAGGGAGAAAGGCGGACAGGTATCCGGTAAGCGGCAGGGT
CGGAACAGGAGAGCGCACGAGGGAGCTTCCAGGGGGAAACGCCTGGTATCTTTATAGTCCTGTCGGGTTT
CGCCACCTCTGACTTGAGCGTCGATTTTTGTGATGCTCGTCAGGGGGGCGGAGCCTATGGAAAAACGCCA
GCAACGCGGCCTTTTTACGGTTCCTGGCCTTTTGCTGGCCTTTTGCTCACATGTTCTTTCCTGCGTTATC
CCCTGATTCTGTGGATAACCGTATTACCGCCTTTGAGTGAGCTGATACCGCTCGCCGCAGCCGAACGACC
GAGCGCAGCGAGTCAGTGAGCGAGGAAGCGGAAGAGCGCCTGATGCGGTATTTTCTCCTTACGCATCTGT
GCGGTATTTCACACCGCAATGGTGCACTCTCAGTACAATCTGCTCTGATGCCGCATAGTTAAGCCAGTAT
ACACTCCGCTATCGCTACGTGACTGGGTCATGGCTGCGCCCCGACACCCGCCAACACCCGCTGACGCGCC
CTGACGGGCTTGTCTGCTCCCGGCATCCGCTTACAGACAAGCTGTGACCGTCTCCGGGAGCTGCATGTGT
CAGAGGTTTTCACCGTCATCACCGAAACGCGCGAGGCAGCTGCGGTAAAGCTCATCAGCGTGGTCGTGAA
GCGATTCACAGATGTCTGCCTGTTCATCCGCGTCCAGCTCGTTGAGTTTCTCCAGAAGCGTTAATGTCTG
GCTTCTGATAAAGCGGGCCATGTTAAGGGCGGTTTTTTCCTGTTTGGTCACTGATGCCTCCGTGTAAGGG
GGATTTCTGTTCATGGGGGTAATGATACCGATGAAACGAGAGAGGATGCTCACGATACGGGTTACTGATG
ATGAACATGCCCGGTTACTGGAACGTTGTGAGGGTAAACAACTGGCGGTATGGATGCGGCGGGACCAGAG
AAAAATCACTCAGGGTCAATGCCAGCGCTTCGTTAATACAGATGTAGGTGTTCCACAGGGTAGCCAGCAG
CATCCTGCGATGCAGATCCGGAACATAATGGTGCAGGGCGCTGACTTCCGCGTTTCCAGACTTTACGAAA
CACGGAAACCGAAGACCATTCATGTTGTTGCTCAGGTCGCAGACGTTTTGCAGCAGCAGTCGCTTCACGT
TCGCTCGCGTATCGGTGATTCATTCTGCTAACCAGTAAGGCAACCCCGCCAGCCTAGCCGGGTCCTCAAC
GACAGGAGCACGATCATGCGCACCCGTGGGGCCGCCATGCCGGCGATAATGGCCTGCTTCTCGCCGAAAC
GTTTGGTGGCGGGACCAGTGACGAAGGCTTGAGCGAGGGCGTGCAAGATTCCGAATACCGCAAGCGACAG
GCCGATCATCGTCGCGCTCCAGCGAAAGCGGTCCTCGCCGAAAATGACCCAGAGCGCTGCCGGCACCTGT
CCTACGAGTTGCATGATAAAGAAGACAGTCATAAGTGCGGCGACGATAGTCATGCCCCGCGCCCACCGGA
AGGAGCTGACTGGGTTGAAGGCTCTCAAGGGCATCGGTCGAGATCCCGGTGCCTAATGAGTGAGCTAACT
TACATTAATTGCGTTGCGCTCACTGCCCGCTTTCCAGTCGGGAAACCTGTCGTGCCAGCTGCATTAATGA
ATCGGCCAACGCGCGGGGAGAGGCGGTTTGCGTATTGGGCGCCAGGGTGGTTTTTCTTTTCACCAGTGAG
ACGGGCAACAGCTGATTGCCCTTCACCGCCTGGCCCTGAGAGAGTTGCAGCAAGCGGTCCACGCTGGTTT
GCCCCAGCAGGCGAAAATCCTGTTTGATGGTGGTTAACGGCGGGATATAACATGAGCTGTCTTCGGTATC
GTCGTATCCCACTACCGAGATATCCGCACCAACGCGCAGCCCGGACTCGGTAATGGCGCGCATTGCGCCC
AGCGCCATCTGATCGTTGGCAACCAGCATCGCAGTGGGAACGATGCCCTCATTCAGCATTTGCATGGTTT
GTTGAAAACCGGACATGGCACTCCAGTCGCCTTCCCGTTCCGCTATCGGCTGAATTTGATTGCGAGTGAG
ATATTTATGCCAGCCAGCCAGACGCAGACGCGCCGAGACAGAACTTAATGGGCCCGCTAACAGCGCGATT
TGCTGGTGACCCAATGCGACCAGATGCTCCACGCCCAGTCGCGTACCGTCTTCATGGGAGAAAATAATAC
TGTTGATGGGTGTCTGGTCAGAGACATCAAGAAATAACGCCGGAACATTAGTGCAGGCAGCTTCCACAGC
AATGGCATCCTGGTCATCCAGCGGATAGTTAATGATCAGCCCACTGACGCGTTGCGCGAGAAGATTGTGC
ACCGCCGCTTTACAGGCTTCGACGCCGCTTCGTTCTACCATCGACACCACCACGCTGGCACCCAGTTGAT
CGGCGCGAGATTTAATCGCCGCGACAATTTGCGACGGCGCGTGCAGGGCCAGACTGGAGGTGGCAACGCC
AATCAGCAACGACTGTTTGCCCGCCAGTTGTTGTGCCACGCGGTTGGGAATGTAATTCAGCTCCGCCATC
GCCGCTTCCACTTTTTCCCGCGTTTTCGCAGAAACGTGGCTGGCCTGGTTCACCACGCGGGAAACGGTCT
GATAAGAGACACCGGCATACTCTGCGACATCGTATAACGTTACTGGTTTCACATTCACCACCCTGAATTG
ACTCTCTTCCGGGCGCTATCATGCCATACCGCGAAAGGTTTTGCGCCATTCGATGGTGTCCGGGATCTCG
ACGCTCTCCCTTATGCGACTCCTGCATTAGGAAGCAGCCCAGTAGTAGGTTGAGGCCGTTGAGCACCGCC
GCCGCAAGGAATGGTGCATGCAAGGAGATGGCGCCCAACAGTCCCCCGGCCACGGGGCCTGCCACCATAC
CCACGCCGAAACAAGCGCTCATGAGCCCGAAGTGGCGAGCCCGATCTTCCCCATCGGTGATGTCGGCGAT
ATAGGCGCCAGCAACCGCACCTGTGGCGCCGGTGATGCCGGCCACGATGCGTCCGGCGTAGAGGATCGAG
ATCTCGATCCCGCGAAATTAATACGACTCACTATAGGGGAATTGTGAGCGGATAACAATTCCCCT
Features (pLannotate 1.2.2; 19 found; start..end, strand, type, name):
     12..34      +  RBS            RBS: efficient ribosome binding site from bacteriophage T7 gene 10 (Olins and Rangwala, 1989)
    111..620     +  CDS            SDCBP (fragment): SDCB1_HUMAN - Also known as MDA9, SYCL. Experimental evidence at protein level: Swiss-Prot protein existence level 1. Multifunctional adapter protein involved in diverse array of functions including trafficking of transmembrane proteins, neuro and immunomodulation, exosome biogenesis, and tumorigenesis (PubMed:26291527). Positively regulates TGFB1-mediated SMAD2/3 activation and TGFB1-induced epithelial-to-mesenchymal transition (EMT) and cell migration in various cell types. May increase TGFB1 signaling by enhancing cell-surface expression of TGFR1 by preventing the interaction between TGFR1
    686..703     +  CDS            9xHis (fragment): 9xHis affinity tag
    713..762     +  CDS            SET1 (fragment): solubility-enhancement tag derived from T7 phage gene 10B
    770..817     +  terminator     T7 terminator: transcription terminator for bacteriophage T7 RNA polymerase
    854..1282    +  rep_origin     f1 ori (sequence partly withheld): f1 bacteriophage origin of replication; arrow indicates direction of (+) strand synthesis
   1335..1392    +  promoter       AmpR promoter (fragment): bla
   1401..2216    -  CDS            KanR: aminoglycoside phosphotransferase; aph(3')-Ia; confers resistance to kanamycin in bacteria or G418 (Geneticin®) in eukaryotes
   2338..2926    +  rep_origin     ori: high-copy-number ColE1/pMB1/pBR322/pUC origin of replication
   3112..3251    -  misc_feature   bom: basis of mobility region from pBR322
   3353..3544    -  CDS            rop: Rop protein, which maintains plasmids at low copy number; rop
   3561..3941    +  CDS            YPB1_ECOLX: Protein predicted: Swiss-Prot protein existence level 4. From Escherichia coli.
   4013..4304    -  CDS            TcR (fragment): tetracycline efflux protein; tet; confers resistance to tetracycline
   4319..4340    -  protein_bind   CAP binding site: CAP binding activates transcription in the presence of cAMP. E. coli catabolite activator protein
   4353..5435    -  CDS            lacI: lac repressor; lacI; The lac repressor binds to the lac operator to inhibit transcription in E. coli. This inhibition can be relieved by adding lactose or isopropyl-β-D-thiogalactopyranoside (IPTG).
   5436..5513    -  promoter       lacI promoter: lacI
   5521..5800    -  CDS            TcR (fragment): tetracycline efflux protein; tet; confers resistance to tetracycline
   5822..5840    +  promoter       T7 promoter: promoter for bacteriophage T7 RNA polymerase
   5841..5865    +  protein_bind   lac operator: The lac repressor binds to the lac operator to inhibit transcription in E. coli. This inhibition can be relieved by adding lactose or isopropyl-β-D-thiogalactopyranoside (IPTG). lac repressor encoded by lacI
