[The description below was written by a language model from this plasmid's Addgene catalogue record and pLannotate feature annotations shown in this document.]
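Description:
SDCBPA-c011 is a bacterial expression plasmid built on the pNIC28-Bsa4 backbone, a pET-type vector designed for ligation-independent cloning. It carries a fragment of human SDCBP (syntenin-1, also known as MDA-9), an adapter protein involved in membrane protein trafficking, exosome biogenesis and TGF-beta signalling. The insert spans residues A106 to F275, covering the tandem PDZ1 and PDZ2 domains with a truncated C-terminus, which matches the roughly 510 nt SDCBP fragment annotated in the 5,868 nt sequence.

Expression is driven by a T7 promoter followed by a lac operator and the strong T7 gene 10 ribosome binding site, with a T7 terminator downstream. The plasmid-borne lacI gene supplies lac repressor, so transcription is held off until induction with IPTG in a host that provides T7 RNA polymerase; the depositor notes use of a BL21(DE3) derivative carrying a rare-codon plasmid. According to the catalogue entry, the protein is made with an N-terminal His6 tag followed by a TEV protease site, allowing metal-affinity purification and subsequent tag removal. This tag was not picked up by the automated annotation, although the gap between the RBS and the insert would accommodate it. The His and T7 gene 10-derived fragments annotated downstream of the insert look like leftover backbone sequence, and the record does not indicate that they are part of the expressed product.

The plasmid is selected with kanamycin through the aph(3')-Ia gene and replicates from a ColE1/pBR322-type origin. The catalogue lists it as high copy, although the pBR322-derived rop and bom elements are also present. An f1 origin and remnants of the tetracycline resistance gene are also backbone features. The construct is suited to producing recombinant syntenin PDZ domains for purification; the record does not state specific downstream applications.
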