Addgene plasmid #175483: SDCBPA-c011
Purpose: Protein expression in bacterial cells. PDZ1 and PDZ2 domains (truncated at C-terminus), A106-F275.
Depositing lab: Opher Gileadi. Depositing organization: University of Oxford.
Backbone
  Vector backbone: pNIC28-Bsa4
  Vector type: Bacterial Expression
Growth in bacteria
  Bacterial resistance: Kanamycin, 50 μg/mL
  Growth temperature: 37°C
  Growth strain: DH5alpha
  Copy number: High Copy
Gene/Insert
  Gene/Insert name: SDCBP (alt name: MDA-9|MDA9|ST1|SYCL|TACIP18)
  Species: H. sapiens (human)
  Entrez Gene: SDCBP (a.k.a. MDA-9, MDA9, SDCBP1, ST1, SYCL, TACIP18)
  Tag / fusion protein: His6-TEV (N terminal on insert)
  Cloning method: Ligation Independent Cloning
Terms and licenses: Academic/Nonprofit Terms; Industry Terms: Not Available to Industry
Depositor comments: Ligation-independent cloning 5' site GTACTTCCAATCCAT; 3' site TATCCACCTTTACT. Gileadi lab uses BL21(DE3)-R3-pRARE2 cells for expression.
How to cite: SDCBPA-c011 was a gift from Opher Gileadi (Addgene plasmid # 175483 ; http://n2t.net/addgene:175483 ; RRID:Addgene_175483)
