>Addgene plasmid #175483 | SDCBPA-c011 | depositor partial sequence | sequence record 340407 | Coding sequence (including tags)
CATATGCACCATCATCATCATCATTCTTCTGGTGTAGATCTGGGTACCGAGAACCTGTACTTCCAATCCA
TGGCAGAAATTAAGCAAGGGATTCGTGAAGTCATTTTGTGTAAGGATCAAGATGGAAAAATTGGACTCAG
GCTTAAATCAATAGATAATGGTATATTTGTTCAGCTAGTCCAGGCTAATTCTCCAGCCTCATTGGTTGGT
CTGAGATTTGGGGACCAAGTACTTCAGATCAATGGTGAAAACTGTGCAGGATGGAGCTCTGATAAAGCGC
ACAAGGTGCTCAAACAGGCTTTTGGAGAGAAGATTACCATGACCATTCGTGACAGGCCCTTTGAACGGAC
GATTACCATGCATAAGGATAGCACTGGACATGTTGGTTTTATCTTTAAAAATGGAAAAATAACATCCATA
GTGAAAGATAGCTCTGCAGCCAGAAATGGTCTTCTCACGGAACATAACATCTGTGAAATCAATGGACAGA
ATGTCATTGGATTGAAGGACTCTCAAATTGCAGACATACTGTCAACATCTGGGACTGTAGTTACTATTAC
AATCATGCCTGCTTTTATCTTTTGACAGTAAAGGTGGATACGGATCCGAA
